Addgene plasmid #31526: pcDNA3-deltaCKAR
Depositing lab: Alexandra Newton. Depositing organization: University of California, San Diego (UCSD). Publication: Protein kinase C {delta}-specific activity reporter reveals agonist-evoked nuclear activity controlled by Src family of kinases. Kajimoto T, Sawamura S, Tohyama Y, Mori Y, Newton AC. J Biol Chem. 2010 Dec 31. 285(53):41896-910. 10.1074/jbc.M110.184028 PubMed 20959447.
Backbone
  Vector backbone: pcDNA3
  Backbone manufacturer: Invitrogen
  Backbone size w/o insert (bp): 5400
  Vector type: Mammalian Expression
  Selectable markers: Neomycin (select with G418)
Growth in bacteria
  Bacterial resistance: Ampicillin, 100 μg/mL
  Growth temperature: 37°C
  Growth strain: DH5alpha
  Copy number: High Copy
Gene/Insert
  Gene/Insert name: Delta-selective C kinase activity reporter (alt name: deltaCKAR)
  Insert size (bp): 2029
  Tag / fusion protein: CFP (N terminal on insert); YFP (C terminal on insert)
  Cloning method: Restriction Enzyme; 5′ cloning site HindIII (not destroyed); 3′ cloning site XbaI (not destroyed)
  Sequencing primers: 5′ T7; 3′ Sp6
Terms and licenses: Academic/Nonprofit Terms; Industry Terms: Not Available to Industry
How to cite: pcDNA3-deltaCKAR was a gift from Alexandra Newton (Addgene plasmid # 31526 ; http://n2t.net/addgene:31526 ; RRID:Addgene_31526)
