[The description below was written by a language model from this plasmid's Addgene catalogue record.]
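Description:
pcDNA3-deltaCKAR is a mammalian expression plasmid built on the Invitrogen pcDNA3 backbone (about 5.4 kb without insert) that encodes a genetically encoded reporter of protein kinase C delta activity. It is maintained in E. coli as a high-copy plasmid under ampicillin selection. The backbone also carries a neomycin resistance marker, so transfected mammalian cells can be selected with G418 if stable lines are wanted. The record does not list the promoter explicitly. pcDNA3 normally drives inserts from the CMV immediate-early promoter, and the T7 and SP6 sequencing primers listed in the record match the phage promoter sites that flank the polylinker in that backbone.

The insert, roughly 2 kb and cloned between HindIII and XbaI sites that both remain intact, is the delta-selective C kinase activity reporter (deltaCKAR). It is a single polypeptide with CFP at the N terminus and YFP at the C terminus surrounding a central sensing module. The record does not describe the composition of that module. Reporters of the CKAR family generally pair a kinase substrate sequence with a phosphopeptide-binding domain, so that phosphorylation causes a conformational change and alters FRET between the two fluorescent proteins. Here the reporter is described as selective for the delta isozyme of PKC.

The construct is intended for transfection into mammalian cells and live-cell ratiometric imaging of PKC delta activity in real time. The associated publication title indicates it was used to reveal agonist-evoked nuclear PKC delta activity controlled by Src family kinases. No feature table was supplied, so these details rest on the catalogue fields alone.
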