>Addgene plasmid #31526 | pcDNA3-deltaCKAR | depositor partial sequence | sequence record 14445 | Author sequence
AAGCTTCGCCACCATGGTGAGCAAGGGCGAGGAGCTGTTCACCGGGGTGGTGCCCATCCTGGTCGAGCTG
GACGGCGACGTAAACGGCCACAGGTTCAGCGTGTCCGGCGAGGGCGAGGGCGATGCCACCTACGGCAAGC
TGACCCTGAAGTTCATCTGCACCACCGGCAAGCTGCCCGTGCCCTGGCCCACCCTCGTGACCACCCTGAC
CTGGGGCGTGCAGTGCTTCAGCCGCTACCCCGACCACATGAAGCAGCACGACTTCTTCAAGTCCGCCATG
CCCGAAGGCTACGTCCAGGAGCGTACCATCTTCTTCAAGGACGACGGCAACTACAAGACCCGCGCCGAGG
TGAAGTTCGAGGGCGACACCCTGGTGAACCGCATCGAGCTGAAGGGCATCGACTTCAAGGAGGACGGCAA
CATCCTGGGGCACAAGCTGGAGTACAACTACATCAGCCACAACGTCTATATCACCGCCGACAAGCAGAAG
AACGGCATCAAGGCCCACTTCAAGATCCGCCACAACATCGAGGACGGCAGCGTGCAGCTCGCCGACCACT
ACCAGCAGAACACCCCCATCGGCGACGGCCCCGTGCTGCTGCCCGACAACCACTACCTGAGCACCCAGTC
CAAGCTGAGCAAAGACCCCAACGAGAAGCGCGATCACATGGTCCTGCTGGAGTTCGTGACCGCCGCCGGG
ATCACTCACGGCATGGACGAGCTGTACAAGGCTGGTACCAAGGGTAATGGTAGGTTTTTAACTTTAAAAC
CATTGCCTGACAGCATTATTCAAGAAAGCCTGGAGATTCAGCAAGGTGTGAATCCATTTTTCATTGGTAG
ATCCGAGGATTGCAATTGTAAAATTGAAGACAGTAGGTTGTCTCGAGTTCATTGCTTCATTTTCAAAAAG
AGGCATGCTGTAGGCAAAAGCATGTATGAATCTCCGGCACAAGGTTTAGATGATATTTGGTATTGCCACA
CCGGAACTAACGTGAGCTATTTAAATAATAACCGCATGATACAGGGTACGAAATTCCTTTTACAAGACGG
AGATGAAATCAAGATCATTTGGGATAAAAACAATAAATTTGTCATTGGCTTTAAAGTGGAAATTAACGAT
ACTACAGGTCTGTTTAACGAGGGATTAGGTATGTTACAAGAACAAAGAGTAGTACTTAAGCAAACAGCCG
AAGAAAAAGATTTGGTGAAAAAGTTAGGAGGATCCGGAGGTCGGGGTGTGTCCAGCCGTAGCACTTTCGC
TATTGGGCAGCTCCGACAGGTGCGGGGTGGATCTGGTGGAATTCTCGTGAGCAAGGGCGAGGAGCTGTTC
ACCGGGGTGGTGCCCATCCTGGTCGAGCTGGACGGCGACGTAAACGGCCACAAGTTCAGCGTGTCCGGCG
AGGGCGAGGGCGATGCCACCTACGGCAAGCTGACCCTGAAGTTCATCTGCACCACCGGCAAGCTGCCCGT
GCCCTGGCCCACCCTCGTGACCACCTTCGGCTACGGCCTGATGTGCTTCGCCCGCTACCCCGACCACATG
AAGCAGCACGACTTCTTCAAGTCCGCCATGCCCGAAGGCTACGTCCAGGAGCGCACCATCTTCTTCAAGG
ACGACGGCAACTACAAGACCCGCGCCGAGGTGAAGTTCGAGGGCGACACCCTGGTGAACCGCATCGAGCT
GAAGGGCATCGACTTCAAGGAGGACGGCAACATCCTGGGGCACAAGCTGGAGTACAACTACAACAGCCAC
AACGTCTATATCATGGCCGACAAGCAGAAGAACGGCATCAAGGTGAACTTCAAGATCCGCCACAACATCG
AGGACGGCAGCGTGCAGCTCGCCGACCACTACCAGCAGAACACCCCCATCGGCGACGGCCCCGTGCTGCT
GCCCGACAACCACTACCTGAGCTACCAGTCCAAGCTGAGCAAAGACCCCAACGAGAAGCGCGATCACATG
GTCCTGCTGGAGTTCGTGACCGCCGCCGGGATCACTCACGGCATGGACGAGCTGTACAAGTAATCTAGA
