>Addgene plasmid #31526 | pcDNA3-deltaCKAR | addgene partial sequence | sequence record 37671 | SP6 5'-ATTTAGGTGACACTATAG-3'
GCTCGTCCATGCCGTGAGTGATCCCGGCGGCGGTCACGAACTCCAGCAGGACCATGTGATCGCGCTTCTC
GTTGGGGTCTTTGCTCAGCTTGGACTGGTAGCTCAGGTAGTGGTTGTCGGGCAGCAGCACGGGGCCGTCG
CCGATGGGGGTGTTCTGCTGGTAGTGGTCGGCGAGCTGCACGCTGCCGTCCTCGATGTTGTGGCGGATCT
TGAAGTTCACCTTGATGCCGTTCTTCTGCTTGTCGGCCATGATATAGACGTTGTGGCTGTTGTAGTTGTA
CTCCAGCTTGTGCCCCAGGATGTTGCCGTCCTCCTTGAAGTCGATGCCCTTCAGCTCGATGCGGTTCACC
AGGGTGTCGCCCTCGAACTTCACCTCGGCGCGGGTCTTGTAGTTGCCGTCGTCCTTGAAGAAGATGGTGC
GCTCCTGGACGTAGCCTTCGGGCATGGCGGACTTGAAGAAGTCGTGCTGCTTCATGTGGTCGGGGTAGCG
GGCGAAGCACATCAGGCCGTAGCCGAAGGTGGTCACGAGGGTGGGCCAGGGCACGGGCAGCTTGCCGGTG
GTGCAGATGAACTTCAGGGTCAGCTTGCCGTAGGTGGCATCGCCCTCGCCCTCGCCGGACACGCTGAACT
TGTGGCCGTTTACGTCGCCGTCCAGCTCGACCAGGATGGGCACCACCCCGGTGAACAGCTCCTCGCCCTT
GCTCACGAGAATTCCACCAGATCCACCCCGCACCTGTCGGAGCTGCCCAATAGCGAAGGTGCTACGGCTG
GACACACCCCGACCTCCGGATCCCCCTAACTTTTTCACCAAATCTTTTTCTTCGGCTGTTTGCTTAAGTA
CTACTCTTTGTTCTTGTAACATACCTAATCCCT
