>Addgene plasmid #31526 | pcDNA3-deltaCKAR | addgene partial sequence | sequence record 38387 | T7 5'-TAATACGACTCACTATAGGG-3'
CAGGGCGAGGAGCTGTTCACCGGGGTGGTGCCCATCCTGGTCGAGCTGGACGGCGACCTATNCGGCCACA
GGTTCAGCGTGTCCGGCGAGGGCGAGGGCGATGCCACCTACGGCAAGCTGACCCTGAAGTTCATCTGCAC
CACCGGCAAGCTGCCCGTGCCCTGGCCCACCCTCGTGACCACCCTGACCTGGGGCGTGCAGTGCTTCAGC
CGCTACCCCGACCACATGAAGCAGCACGACTTCTTCAAGTCCGCCATGCCCGAAGGCTACGTCCAGGAGC
GTACCATCTTCTTCAAGGACGACGGCNACTACAAGACCCGCGCCGAGGTGAAGTTCGAGGGCGACACCCT
GGTGAACCGCATCGAGCTGAAGGGCATCGACTTCAAGGAGGACGGCAACATCCTGGGGCACAAGCTGGAG
TACAACTACATCAGCCACAACGTCTATATCACCGCCGACAAGCAGAAGAACGGCATCAAGGCCCACTTCA
AGATCCGCCACAACATCGAGGACGGCAGCGTGCAGCTCGCCGACCACTACCAGCAGAACACCCCCATCGG
CGACGGCCCCGTGCTGCTGCCCGACAACCACTACCTGAGCACCCAGTCCAAGCTGAGCAAAGACCCCAAC
GAGAAGCGCGATCACATGGTCCTGCTGGAGTTCGTGACCGCCGCCGGGATCACTCACGGCATGGACGAGC
TGTACAAGGCTGGTACCAAGGGTAATGGTAGGTTTTTAACTTTAAAACCATTGCCTGACAGCATTATTCA
AGAAAGCCTGGAGATTCAGCAAGGTGTGAATCCATTT
